>Addgene plasmid #118652 | pAC1818_pCR8-gRG6-SA | addgene full sequence | sequence record 232499 | Addgene NGS Result
AGCGGAAGAGCGCCCAATACGCAAACCGCCTCTCCCCGCGCGTTGGCCGATTCATTAATGCAGCTGGCAC
GACAGGTTTCCCGACTGGAAAGCGGGCAGTGAGCGCAACGCAATTAATACGCGTACCGCTAGCCAGGAAG
AGTTTGTAGAAACGCAAAAAGGCCATCCGTCAGGATGGCCTTCTGCTTAGTTTGATGCCTGGCAGTTTAT
GGCGGGCGTCCTGCCCGCCACCCTCCGGGCCGTTGCTTCACAACGATCAAATCCGCTCCCGGCGGATTTG
TCCTACTCAGGAGAGCGTTCACCGACAAACAACAGATAAAACGAAAGGCCCAGTATTCCGACTGAGCCTT
TCGTTTTATTTGATGCCTGGCAGTTCCCTACTCTCGCGTTAACGCTAGCATGGATGTTTTCCCAGTCACG
ACGTTGTAAAACGACGGCCAGTCTTAAGCTCGGGCCCCAAATAATGATTTTATTTTGACTGATAGTGACC
TGTTCGTTGCAACAAATTGATGAGCAATGCTTTTTTATAATGCCAACTTTGTACAAAAAAGCAGGCTCCG
AATTCACCGGTGAGGGCCTATTTCCCATGATTCCTTCATATTTGCATATACGATACAAGGCTGTTAGAGA
GATAATTGGAATTAATTTGACTGTAAACACAAAGATATTAGTACAAAATACGTGACGTAGAAAGTAATAA
TTTCTTGGGTAGTTTGCAGTTTTAAAATTATGTTTTAAAATGGACTATCATATGCTTACCGTAACTTGAA
AGTATTTCGATTTCTTGGCTTTATATATCTTGTGGAAAGGACGAAACACCGAACCCCTACCAACTGGTCG
GGGTTTGAAACATATCGCCTGGATCCTGAGCCATTTTTTTGGCGCGCCTTAATTAAGAATTCGACCCAGC
TTTCTTGTACAAAGTTGGCATTATAAAAAATAATTGCTCATCAATTTGTTGCAACGAACAGGTCACTATC
AGTCAAAATAAAATCATTATTTGCCATCCAGCTGATATCCCCTATAGTGAGTCGTATTACATGGTCATAG
CTGTTTCCTGGCAGCTCTGGCCCGTGTCTCAAAATCTCTGATGTTACATTGCACAAGATAAAAATATATC
ATCATGCCTCCTCTAGACCAGCCAGGACAGAAATGCCTCGACTTCGCTGCTACCCAAGGTTGCCGGGTGA
CGCACACCGTGGAAACGGATGAAGGCACGAACCCAGTGGACATAAGCCTGTTCGGTTCGTAAGCTGTAAT
GCAAGTAGCGTATGCGCTCACGCAACTGGTCCAGAACCTTGACCGAACGCAGCGGTGGTAACGGCGCAGT
GGCGGTTTTCATGGCTTGTTATGACTGTTTTTTTGGGGTACAGTCTATGCCTCGGGCATCCAAGCAGCAA
GCGCGTTACGCCGTGGGTCGATGTTTGATGTTATGGAGCAGCAACGATGTTACGCAGCAGGGCAGTCGCC
CTAAAACAAAGTTAAACATTATGAGGGAAGCGGTGATCGCCGAAGTATCGACTCAACTATCAGAGGTAGT
TGGCGTCATCGAGCGCCATCTCGAACCGACGTTGCTGGCCGTACATTTGTACGGCTCCGCAGTGGATGGC
GGCCTGAAGCCACACAGTGATATTGATTTGCTGGTTACGGTGACCGTAAGGCTTGATGAAACAACGCGGC
GAGCTTTGATCAACGACCTTTTGGAAACTTCGGCTTCCCCTGGAGAGAGCGAGATTCTCCGCGCTGTAGA
AGTCACCATTGTTGTGCACGACGACATCATTCCGTGGCGTTATCCAGCTAAGCGCGAACTGCAATTTGGA
GAATGGCAGCGCAATGACATTCTTGCAGGTATCTTCGAGCCAGCCACGATCGACATTGATCTGGCTATCT
TGCTGACAAAAGCAAGAGAACATAGCGTTGCCTTGGTAGGTCCAGCGGCGGAGGAACTCTTTGATCCGGT
TCCTGAACAGGATCTATTTGAGGCGCTAAATGAAACCTTAACGCTATGGAACTCGCCGCCCGACTGGGCT
GGCGATGAGCGAAATGTAGTGCTTACGTTGTCCCGCATTTGGTACAGCGCAGTAACCGGCAAAATCGCGC
CGAAGGATGTCGCTGCCGACTGGGCAATGGAGCGCCTGCCGGCCCAGTATCAGCCCGTCATACTTGAAGC
TAGACAGGCTTATCTTGGACAAGAAGAAGATCGCTTGGCCTCGCGCGCAGATCAGTTGGAAGAATTTGTC
CACTACGTGAAAGGCGAGATCACCAAGGTAGTCGGCAAATAACCCTCGAGCCACCCATGACCAAAATCCC
TTAACGTGAGTTACGCGTCGTTCCACTGAGCGTCAGACCCCGTAGAAAAGATCAAAGGATCTTCTTGAGA
TCCTTTTTTTCTGCGCGTAATCTGCTGCTTGCAAACAAAAAAACCACCGCTACCAGCGGTGGTTTGTTTG
CCGGATCAAGAGCTACCAACTCTTTTTCCGAAGGTAACTGGCTTCAGCAGAGCGCAGATACCAAATACTG
TTCTTCTAGTGTAGCCGTAGTTAGGCCACCACTTCAAGAACTCTGTAGCACCGCCTACATACCTCGCTCT
GCTAATCCTGTTACCAGTGGCTGCTGCCAGTGGCGATAAGTCGTGTCTTACCGGGTTGGACTCAAGACGA
TAGTTACCGGATAAGGCGCAGCGGTCGGGCTGAACGGGGGGTTCGTGCACACAGCCCAGCTTGGAGCGAA
CGACCTACACCGAACTGAGATACCTACAGCGTGAGCTATGAGAAAGCGCCACGCTTCCCGAAGGGAGAAA
GGCGGACAGGTATCCGGTAAGCGGCAGGGTCGGAACAGGAGAGCGCACGAGGGAGCTTCCAGGGGGAAAC
GCCTGGTATCTTTATAGTCCTGTCGGGTTTCGCCACCTCTGACTTGAGCGTCGATTTTTGTGATGCTCGT
CAGGGGGGCGGAGCCTATGGAAAAACGCCAGCAACGCGGCCTTTTTACGGTTCCTGGCCTTTTGCTGGCC
TTTTGCTCACATGTTCTTTCCTGCGTTATCCCCTGATTCTGTGGATAACCGTATTACCGCCTTTGAGTGA
GCTGATACCGCTCGCCGCAGCCGAACGACCGAGCGCAGCGAGTCAGTGAGCGAGGA
Features (pLannotate 1.2.2; 13 found; start..end, strand, type, name):
     10..102     +  CDS            lacI (fragment): lac repressor; lacI; The lac repressor binds to the lac operator to inhibit transcription in E. coli. This inhibition can be relieved by adding lactose or isopropyl-β-D-thiogalactopyranoside (IPTG).
    157..184     -  terminator     rrnB T2 terminator: transcription terminator T2 from the E. coli rrnB gene
    276..362     -  terminator     rrnB T1 terminator: Escherichia coli rrnB; transcription terminator T1 from the E. coli rrnB gene
    406..442     -  CDS            lacZα (fragment): LacZα fragment of β-galactosidase; lacZ fragment
    458..557     +  protein_bind   attL1: mutant version of attL; recombination site for the Gateway® LR reaction LR Clonase™
    572..812     +  promoter       U6 promoter: RNA polymerase III promoter for human U6 snRNA
    822..851     +  misc_RNA       RfxCas13d DR30: 5' processed 30-base direct repeat for an RfxCas13d gRNA (Konermann et al., 2018)
    904..1003    -  protein_bind   attL2: mutant version of attL; recombination site for the Gateway® LR reaction LR Clonase™
   1021..1039    -  promoter       T7 promoter: promoter for bacteriophage T7 RNA polymerase
   1229..1252    +  promoter       Pc promoter (fragment): intI1 (promoter lies within the coding sequence); class 1 integron promoter
   1428..1484    +  CDS            GmR (fragment): gentamycin acetyltransferase; aacC1; confers resistance to gentamycin
   1491..2282    +  CDS            SmR: aminoglycoside adenylyltransferase (Murphy, 1985); aadA; confers resistance to spectinomycin and streptomycin
   2375..2963    +  rep_origin     ori: high-copy-number ColE1/pMB1/pBR322/pUC origin of replication
