[The description below was written by a language model from this plasmid's Addgene catalogue record and pLannotate feature annotations shown in this document.]
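Description:
pAC1818_pCR8-gRG6-SA is a small (about 3.1 kb) guide RNA expression plasmid built on the Invitrogen pCR8/GW/TOPO Gateway entry backbone. It is classified as a mammalian expression and CRISPR vector. In E. coli it replicates from a high-copy ColE1/pUC-type origin and is selected with spectinomycin through the aadA (SmR) aminoglycoside adenylyltransferase gene. The feature table also shows backbone remnants typical of this vector family: rrnB T1 and T2 terminators that insulate the cloning region, a T7 promoter, and short fragments of lacI, lacZα, a class 1 integron Pc promoter and a gentamicin resistance gene. None of these fragments are functional parts of the payload.

The payload lies between the attL1 and attL2 recombination sites. A human U6 RNA polymerase III promoter drives a CasRx (RfxCas13d) guide RNA, which consists of the processed 30-base direct repeat followed by a synthetic spacer named RG6-SA. The spacer was inserted through BbsI sites that were destroyed during cloning, and it is not annotated separately in the feature table. The name suggests the guide targets a splice acceptor region of the RG6 splicing reporter, but the record does not state the target explicitly.

The plasmid can be transiently transfected into mammalian cells to supply the guide alongside a separately encoded Cas13d-based effector, since no Cas protein is present on this construct. Alternatively, it can serve as a Gateway entry clone, with an LR reaction moving the U6-gRNA cassette into a destination vector. It was deposited in connection with work on CRISPR artificial splicing factors, in which RNA-guided effectors are used to modulate alternative splicing.
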