Addgene plasmid #118652: pAC1818_pCR8-gRG6-SA
Purpose: Transient transfection; Expressed RG6-SA CasRx gRNA; Gateway Donor
Depositing lab: Albert Cheng. Depositing organization: Jackson Laboratory. Publication: CRISPR artificial splicing factors. Du M, Jillette N, Zhu JJ, Li S, Cheng AW. Nat Commun. 2020 Jun 12;11(1):2973. doi: 10.1038/s41467-020-16806-4. PubMed 32532987.
Backbone
  Vector backbone: pCR8/GW/TOPO
  Backbone manufacturer: Invitrogen
  Vector type: Mammalian Expression, CRISPR
Growth in bacteria
  Bacterial resistance: Spectinomycin, 50 μg/mL
  Growth temperature: 37°C
  Growth strain: NEB Stable
  Copy number: Unknown
Gene/Insert
  Gene/Insert name: gRG6-SA
  Species: Synthetic
  Promoter: U6
  Cloning method: Restriction Enzyme; 5′ cloning site BbsI (destroyed during cloning); 3′ cloning site BbsI (destroyed during cloning)
  Sequencing primers: 5′ M13F; 3′ M13R
Terms and licenses: Academic/Nonprofit Terms; Industry Terms: Not Available to Industry
Depositor comments: More info at http://CasFx.org . Please visit https://www.biorxiv.org/content/early/2018/09/30/431064 for bioRxiv preprint.
How to cite: pAC1818_pCR8-gRG6-SA was a gift from Albert Cheng (Addgene plasmid # 118652 ; http://n2t.net/addgene:118652 ; RRID:Addgene_118652)
